Addgene plasmid #66792: pcDNA-Reb
Purpose: Expression of D. melanogaster CG13183
Depositing lab: Marta Llimargas Casanova. Depositing organization: Institut de Biologia Molecular de Barcelona (IBMB-CSIC).
Backbone
  Vector backbone: pcDNA
  Vector type: Mammalian Expression
Growth in bacteria
  Bacterial resistance: Ampicillin, 100 μg/mL
  Growth temperature: 37°C
  Growth strain: DH5alpha
  Copy number: Unknown
Gene/Insert
  Gene/Insert name: CG13183
  Species: D. melanogaster (fly)
  Entrez Gene: CG13183 (a.k.a. Dmel_CG13183, Dmel\CG13183)
  Promoter: CMV
  Cloning method: Restriction Enzyme; 5′ cloning site EcoRI (unknown if destroyed); 3′ cloning site NotI (unknown if destroyed)
  Sequencing primers: 5′ EcoRI; 3′ NotI
Terms and licenses: Academic/Nonprofit Terms; Industry Terms: Not Available to Industry
Depositor comments: To use this plasmid for S2 cell transfection, a short Kozac sequence was added 5' to the ATG of CG13183 : ttcAAG-ATG- GGA.... (GGA substitutes ATT from the original CG13183 sequence).
How to cite: pcDNA-Reb was a gift from Marta Llimargas Casanova (Addgene plasmid # 66792 ; http://n2t.net/addgene:66792 ; RRID:Addgene_66792)
