[The description below was written by a language model from this plasmid's Addgene catalogue record.]
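Description:
pcDNA-Reb is a mammalian-type expression plasmid built on a pcDNA backbone that carries the Drosophila melanogaster gene CG13183, referred to in the plasmid name as "Reb". The coding sequence was inserted by restriction cloning between EcoRI at the 5′ end and NotI at the 3′ end, although the record does not say whether these sites remain intact. Transcription is driven by the CMV promoter, the strong constitutive viral promoter characteristic of pcDNA-series vectors. The plasmid is propagated in E. coli under ampicillin selection. Its copy number is listed as unknown, and the record does not specify which pcDNA variant was used, so any eukaryotic selection marker, polyadenylation signal or additional origins cannot be stated. No epitope tag, reporter or fusion partner is recorded.

The stated purpose is simply expression of CG13183. According to the depositor's comments, the construct was adapted for transfection of Drosophila S2 cells by adding a short Kozak-like sequence immediately upstream of the start codon to favour translation initiation. As part of this modification, the codon directly following the initiating ATG was changed from the native sequence, so the second residue of the encoded protein differs from that of the original CG13183 (a glycine codon replaces an isoleucine codon). Users should keep this single substitution in mind when comparing the expressed product with the reference protein. No feature table or annotated sequence accompanies the entry, so this description rests on the catalogue fields alone.
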