>Addgene plasmid #66792 | pcDNA-Reb | depositor partial sequence | sequence record 114275 | Insert DNA Sequence
GGTCGAAACACGCAGCTTGAGGCGAGCGGTTCTTGCGCGCGCTTCCAAACCGCCTAACTACCTAACTCTT
TAACAGCGAGCAGCTACTAACCCACAGCAGAGGCTCAGTAGAAGTCGTTATCGCATCGAAATCGTTAAAA
TCGTCGCGAACGCAGAGTTCTGAGAGTGTTGTGCCCCATAGAGATTGGAAGACAAATGATATAATATTTA
AAGAATAAAAAACAGTACATAATTGTGGAGAAACCTGGCTGGTTGATCGAGTGTAGGCGTTACAAGTACA
ATTCTGATTTGCACTTGGAAATAAATCCAGCACCGATCAGGGAACATACGGATACCCAAACGACGTATTG
CACTTGGAAGCAGGAGGAAACGAATCAAGCGATCAGACCGACAAGATGGGATCTCGCCGCAAGATCATAT
CGCGCTCCCTAGACAATTTGGATGCCATCGGGCAGGAAGAGCAGGAGGAAGACGTCTGGACGATCGCGAA
AAGCTCTTCAGGGATCACATCAACGAGGTTCTGTCCAAGTGGGAGCAAATCGACGACGAGATCTGGGCCA
AGATAATTGTCTTCGAGAAAAATCGGCGAGTGGCCAAGGCCTACGCCCGCTCCTCTGTGATAACCATAAA
TGGATCTAAGAATGGATTCGATGGAGTGCGTATTGGGCTGAATGGCTTCGATAATCCGATGCGCGATGCG
GAGACGAAGGTGATCAAAAAGTCCATCGGCGATGGATTCAAGATCAAAATGGACGACACCGGCAACATAT
TCATCAAGCGGTATGGCAAGAGCAGCATCTACGTGAACAGCACATCGCAGGGCAACGAGGAGACGGTGAT
CGGTGGCGACATAATCCAAATGCCGCAGATGTCCCTCACCGCGGCCACCTCCGCTCGACTCTTTGATATG
AAGAAGTTCCAGACGAACATAAACCGCGAGTTTGCCCGCACTTATCCGGAGCGCGGAAGACTGGAACGGC
AGTGCCTGTCCGCCGTATCGCTTGTCAAGTCGAACAACAATCTTATCAACTCTCCGGTCTGGATACTCGT
GGTCAACGTGGTGGCCATGGACATGCTGAGGAGCCGCCTCCAAACGATTCCCAAGTCACTGGATGCGATG
GGCATGCGAGTGCCGCTGACGAACAGCAGCGAGGATCCATACTCCACCATCGAAAGCCAAGTGGGATTGA
TCTATCCTACGCCCGCCGCGTCGGATGATTCCCAGAACTCCCAGCACTCGAGCAACTCCAGCAAGGGACG
GCGCAGCATCTTTAGTGCCGCCTTCCTCAACGAGGGTCCATATGTGCCCAAGCCCGACTACGAATCTGGC
GGATCTTTGACGCCCATATATGCGGACAAGAAGCGACAGAAGAGCAGCGGGTCGCAGCAGCGGAAGAAGC
AGGATGATCCGTACTACTGCGGACTCTTGGCGCGTATTCCCAACTTCATCAAGTCCTCGAAGCAGCCGTG
CCCTGGAGGAGCCAGCAAGCCCAAGAAGGAGCCAAAGATCTCGCGGAAGATCTCGGCACAGCACCAGCAA
CAGCAGTTCCTGCAGCCGGCGCAACCCATTCCCATTGCCACATTCCACCACTCGTACTTCCCCTACAAAC
TGTATCCACCGCAGCACCGTCTCTCCCAGTCGCAAATGTCCCTCTGGGATGCACGTAGTCTGATCAGCGC
ACATGAATGATCACTTTGGCTGGCCCTAATTTATTCATCGTCTAGCGTTAATTCTAAAATTATTTAGTCA
AAGCCTACGATTAAGTTTGGTCAGTGAAGGATCATCGATTCACTGGATCACTGTGGAGTGCATTTCGCTC
AGTTTTGTGATAAATGCAGCGAAATGCAGCCATTTAGCGTACGTCACTTAATACGCACTAACTCTAATTA
ACCGCAGTTAACTTTAAGTCAAGCAGAGAGATTTAATGATTATGCAATTTGTAATGAGTAATTAAAATTT
TGCCATAGTTTCTTAAATCGTTTAAGACTGAGAGAATGTCCTAGAGCCCACGATAAGCGCACGGAGAGTT
TGGCTGAGATTCAGGATGGGGGCAGATAATGTCATATGCAAATTAATTGCTACTTTAGGCAAGTTCAATT
TATTATTTTCTTATTATTTTTCTGTACATACACTTCATATGTAAATAAGATCAAATTAAAAACATGTAAT
CGATATTAGTACGCATTAAAAAAGAGTTATGAAAGCCAAAAAAAAAAAAAAAA
