>Addgene plasmid #66792 | pcDNA-Reb | addgene partial sequence | sequence record 115789 | CMV-F 5'-CGCAAATGGGCGGTAGGCGTG-3'
AGCGAGCTCTCTGGCTACTGAGAACCCACTGCTTACTGGCTTATCGAAATTAATACGACTCACTATAGGG
AGACCCAAGCTTGGTACCGAGCTCGGATCCACTAGTAACGGCCGCCAGTGTGCTGGAATTCAAGATGGGA
TCTCGCCGCAAGATCATATCGCGCTCCCTAGACAATTTGGATGCCATCGGGCAGGAAGAGCAGGAGGAAG
ACGTCTGGACGATCGCGAAAAGCTCTTCAGGGATCACATCAACGAGGTTCTGTCCAAGTGGGAGCAAATC
GACGACGAGATCTGGGCCAAGATAATTGTCTTCGAGAAAAATCGGCGAGTGGCCAAGGCCTACGCCCGCT
CCTCTGTGATAACCATAAATGGATCTAAGAATGGATTCGATGGAGTGCGTATTGGGCTGAATGGCTTCGA
TAATCCGATGCGCGATGCGGAGACGAAGGTGATCAAAAAGTCCATCGGCGATGGATTCAAGATCAAAATG
GACGACACCGGCAACATATTCATCAAGCGGTATGGCAAGAGCAGCATCTACGTGAACAGCACATCGCAGG
GCAACGAGGAGACGGTGATCGGTGGCGACATAATCCAAATGCCGCAGATGTCCCTCACCGCGGCCACCTC
CGCTCGACTCTTTGATATGAAGAAGTTCCAGACGAACATAAACCGCGAGTTTGCCCGCACTTATCCGGAG
CGCGGAAGACTGGAACGGCAGTGCCTGTCCGCCGTATCGCTTGTCAAGTCGAACAACAATCTTATCAACT
CTCCGGTCTGGATACTCGTGGTCAACGTGGTGGCCATGGACATGCTGAGGAGCCGCCTCCAAACGATTCC
CAAGTCACTGGATGCGATGGGCATGCGAGTGCCGCTGACGAACAGCAGCGAGGATCCATACTCCACCATC
GAAAGCCAAGTGGGATTGATCTATCCTACGCCCGCCGCGTCGGATGATTCCCAGAACTCCCAGCACTCGA
GCAACTCCAGCAAGGGACGGCGCAGCATCTTTAGTGCCGCCTTCCTCAACGAGGGTCCATATGTGCCCAA
GCCCGACTAC
