>Addgene plasmid #66792 | pcDNA-Reb | addgene partial sequence | sequence record 115792 | BGH-rev 5'-TAGAAGGCACAGTCGAGG-3'
GGGCCCTCTAGATGCATGCTCGAGCGGCCGCTTCATGTGCGCTGATCAGACTACGTGCATCCCAGAGGGA
CATTTGCGACTGGGAGAGACGGTGCTGCGGTGGATACAGTTTGTAGGGGAAGTACGAGTGGTGGAATGTG
GCAATGGGAATGGGTTGCGCCGGCTGCAGGAACTGCTGTTGCTGGTGCTGTGCCGAGATCTTCCGCGAGA
TCTTTGGCTCCTTCTTGGGCTTGCTGGCTCCTCCAGGGCACGGCTGCTTCGAGGACTTGATGAAGTTGGG
AATACGCGCCAAGAGTCCGCAGTAGTACGGATCATCCTGCTTCTTCCGCTGCTGCGACCCGCTGCTCTTC
TGTCGCTTCTTGTCCGCATATATGGGCGTCAAAGATCCGCCAGATTCGTAGTCGGGCTTGGGCACATATG
GACCCTCGTTGAGGAAGGCGGCACTAAAGATGCTGCGCCGTCCCTTGCTGGAGTTGCTCGAGTGCTGGGA
GTTCTGGGAATCATCCGACGCGGCGGGCGTAGGATAGATCAATCCCACTTGGCTTTCGATGGTGGAGTAT
GGATCCTCGCTGCTGTTCGTCAGCGGCACTCGCATGCCCATCGCATCCAGTGACTTGGGAATCGTTTGGA
GGCGGCTCCTCAGCATGTCCATGGCCACCACGTTGACCACGAGTATCCAGACCGGAGAGTTGATAAGATT
GTTGTTCGACTTGACAAGCGATACGGCGGACAGGCACTGCCGTTCCAGTCTTCCGCGCTCCGGATAAGTG
CGGGCAAACTCGCGGTTTATGTTCGTCTGGAACTTCTTCATATCAAAGAGTCGAGCGGAGGTGGCCGCGG
TGAGGGACATCTGCGGCATTTGGATTATGTCGCCACCGATCACCGTCTCCTCGTTGCCCTGCGATGTGCT
GTTCACGTAGATGCTGCTCTTGCCATACCGCTTGATGAATATGTTGCCGGTGTCGTCCATTTTGATCTTG
A
